>Addgene plasmid #211437 | pPAL7-C17orf53_1-241 | addgene full sequence | sequence record 419425 | Addgene NGS Result
ATCCCGCGAAATTAATACGACTCACTATAGGGGAATTGTGAGCGGATAACAATTCCCCTCTAGAAATAAT
TTTGTTTAACTTTAAGAAGGAGATATACATATGGGAGGGAAATCAAACGGGGAAAAGAAATATATTGTCG
GGTTCAAACAGGGCTTTAAGAGCTGCGCTAAGAAGGAGGATGTCATTTCTGAAAAAGGCGGGAAACTCCA
AAAGTGCTTCAAATATGTAGACGCAGCTAGCGCTACATTAAACGAAAAAGCTGTAGAAGAATTGAAAAAA
GATCCGAGCGTCGCGTACGTAGAAGAAGACAAGCTCTTCAAAGCTTTGATGGCGTGCAGTTTGCAGAAGC
TGTTTGCTGTGGAAGAGGAGTTTGAAGATGAGGATTTCTTGTCTGCTGTGGAGGATGCAGAGAACCGGTT
TACTGGCTCACTGCCTGTGAATGCTGGGCGCCTGAGACCTGTCTCTTCTAGGCCACAGGAGACTGTGCAG
GCACAGTCCTCCAGGCTGCTGCTGTTACACCCCACTGCTCCCTCAGAGGCTTTGGGCCTGCCAGACTTGG
ACCTCTGCCTCCCTGCCTCCAGCACGCCCAGTGCTGACAGCCGTCCATCATGCATAGGAGCAGCTCCCCT
AAGGCCTGTCTCTACTTCCAGCAGCTGGATTGGCAATCAGAGAAGAGTGACAGTGACAGAAGTGCTCAGA
GAGACAGCAAGACCTCAGTCCTCAGCCTTACACCCCCTACTCACCTTTGAGAGCCAACAGCAGCAAGTTG
GTGGCTTTGAGGGGCCTGAACAAGACGAATTTGATAAAGTCCTGGCAAGCATGGAGTTGGAGGAGCCTGG
CATGGAGCTGGAATGTGGAGTCAGCAGTGAGGCCATACCAATCCTGCCTGCCCAGCAGCGGGAGGGTTCA
GTATTGGCTAAAAAAGCCCGGGTAGTTGATCTGAGTGGATCTTGCCAGAAGGGGCCTGTGCCTGCCATCC
ACAAAGCGGGTATCATGTCCGCCCAGGATGAGTCTCTAGATCCTGTCATCCAATGTAGGACTCCACGACC
CTGAGAATTCCTCGAGGCGGCCGCATAAGCCCGAAAGGAAGCTGAGTTGGCTGCTGCCACCGCTGAGCAA
TAACTAGCATAACCCCTTGGGGCCTCTAAACGGGTCTTGAGGGGTTTTTTGCTGAAAGGAGGAACTATAT
CCGGATATCCCGCAAGAGGCCCGGCAGTACCGGCATAACCAAGCCTATGCCTACAGCATCCAGGGTGACG
GTGCCGAGGATGACGATGAGCGCATTGTTAGATTTCATACACGGTGCCTGACTGCGTTAGCAATTTAACT
GTGATAAACTACCGCATTAAAGCCTATCGATGATAAGCTGTCAAACATGAGATTTCTTGAAGACGAAAGG
GCCTCGTGATACGCCTATTTTTATAGGTTAATGTCATGATAATAATGGTTTCTTAGACGTCAGGTGGCAC
TTTTCGGGGAAATGTGCGCGGAACCCCTATTTGTTTATTTTTCTAAATACATTCAAATATGTATCCGCTC
ATGAGACAATAACCCTGATAAATGCTTCAATAATATTGAAAAAGGAAGAGTATGAGTATTCAACATTTCC
GTGTCGCCCTTATTCCCTTTTTTGCGGCATTTTGCCTTCCTGTTTTTGCTCACCCAGAAACGCTGGTGAA
AGTAAAAGATGCTGAAGATCAGTTGGGTGCACGAGTGGGTTACATCGAACTGGATCTCAACAGCGGTAAG
ATCCTTGAGAGTTTTCGCCCCGAAGAACGTTTTCCAATGATGAGCACTTTTAAAGTTCTGCTATGTGGCG
CGGTATTATCCCGTGTTGACGCCGGGCAAGAGCAACTCGGTCGCCGCATACACTATTCTCAGAATGACTT
GGTTGAGTACTCACCAGTCACAGAAAAGCATCTTACGGATGGCATGACAGTAAGAGAATTATGCAGTGCT
GCCATAACCATGAGTGATAACACTGCGGCCAACTTACTTCTGACAACGATCGGAGGACCGAAGGAGCTAA
CCGCTTTTTTGCACAACATGGGGGATCATGTAACTCGCCTTGATCGTTGGGAACCGGAGCTGAATGAAGC
CATACCAAACGACGAGCGTGACACCACGATGCCTGCAGCAATGGCAACAACGTTGCGCAAACTATTAACT
GGCGAACTACTTACTCTAGCTTCCCGGCAACAATTAATAGACTGGATGGAGGCGGATAAAGTTGCAGGAC
CACTTCTGCGCTCGGCCCTTCCGGCTGGCTGGTTTATTGCTGATAAATCTGGAGCCGGTGAGCGTGGGTC
TCGCGGTATCATTGCAGCACTGGGGCCAGATGGTAAGCCCTCCCGTATCGTAGTTATCTACACGACGGGG
AGTCAGGCAACTATGGATGAACGAAATAGACAGATCGCTGAGATAGGTGCCTCACTGATTAAGCATTGGT
AACTGTCAGACCAAGTTTACTCATATATACTTTAGATTGATTTAAAACTTCATTTTTAATTTAAAAGGAT
CTAGGTGAAGATCCTTTTTGATAATCTCATGACCAAAATCCCTTAACGTGAGTTTTCGTTCCACTGAGCG
TCAGACCCCGTAGAAAAGATCAAAGGATCTTCTTGAGATCCTTTTTTTCTGCGCGTAATCTGCTGCTTGC
AAACAAAAAAACCACCGCTACCAGCGGTGGTTTGTTTGCCGGATCAAGAGCTACCAACTCTTTTTCCGAA
GGTAACTGGCTTCAGCAGAGCGCAGATACCAAATACTGTCCTTCTAGTGTAGCCGTAGTTAGGCCACCAC
TTCAAGAACTCTGTAGCACCGCCTACATACCTCGCTCTGCTAATCCTGTTACCAGTGGCTGCTGCCAGTG
GCGATAAGTCGTGTCTTACCGGGTTGGACTCAAGACGATAGTTACCGGATAAGGCGCAGCGGTCGGGCTG
AACGGGGGGTTCGTGCACACAGCCCAGCTTGGAGCGAACGACCTACACCGAACTGAGATACCTACAGCGT
GAGCTATGAGAAAGCGCCACGCTTCCCGAAGGGAGAAAGGCGGACAGGTATCCGGTAAGCGGCAGGGTCG
GAACAGGAGAGCGCACGAGGGAGCTTCCAGGGGGAAACGCCTGGTATCTTTATAGTCCTGTCGGGTTTCG
CCACCTCTGACTTGAGCGTCGATTTTTGTGATGCTCGTCAGGGGGGCGGAGCCTATGGAAAAACGCCAGC
AACGCGGCCTTTTTACGGTTCCTGGCCTTTTGCTGGCCTTTTGCTCACATGTTCTTTCCTGCGTTATCCC
CTGATTCTGTGGATAACCGTATTACCGCCTTTGAGTGAGCTGATACCGCTCGCCGCAGCCGAACGACCGA
GCGCAGCGAGTCAGTGAGCGAGGAAGCGGAACAGCGCCTGATGCGGTATTTTCTCCTTACGCATCTGTGC
GGTATTTCACACCGCAATGGTGCACTCTCAGTACAATCTGCTCTGATGCCGCATAGTTAAGCCAGTATAC
ACTCCGCTATCGCTACGTGACTGGGTCATGGCTGCGCCCCGACACCCGCCAACACCCGCTGACGCGCCCT
GACGGGCTTGTCTGCTCCCGGCATCCGCTTACAGACAAGCTGTGACCGTCTCCGGGAGCTGCATGTGTCA
GAGGTTTTCACCGTCATCACCGAAACGCGCGAGGCAGCTGCGGTAAAGCTCATCAGCGTGGTCGTGAAGC
GATTCACAGATGTCTGCCTGTTCATCCGCGTCCAGCTCGTTGAGTTTCTCCAGAAGCGTTAATGTCTGGC
TTCTGATAAAGCGGGCCATGTTAAGGGCGGTTTTTTCCTGTTTGGTCACTGATGCCTCCGTGTAAGGGGG
ATTTCTGTTCATGGGGGTAATGATACCGATGAAACGAGAGAGGATGCTCACGATACGGGTTACTGATGAT
GAACATGCCCGGTTACTGGAACGTTGTGAGGGTAAACAACTGGCGGTATGGATGCGGCGGGACCAGAGAA
AAATCACTCAGGGTCAATGCCAGCGCTTCGTTAATACAGATGTAGGTGTTCCACAGGGTAGCCAGCAGCA
TCCTGCGATGCAGATCCGGAACATAATGGTGCAGGGCGCTGACTTCCGCGTTTCCAGACTTTACGAAACA
CGGAAACCGAAGACCATTCATGTTGTTGCTCAGGTCGCAGACGTTTTGCAGCAGCAGTCGCTTCACGTTC
GCTCGCGTATCGGTGATTCATTCTGCTAACCAGTAAGGCAACCCCGCCAGCCTAGCCGGGTCCTCAACGA
CAGGAGCACGATCATGCGCACCCGTGGCCAGGACCCAACGCTGCCCGAGATGCGCCGCGTGCGGCTGCTG
GAGATGGCGGACGCGATGGATATGTTCTGCCAAGGGTTGGTTTGCGCATTCACAGTTCTCCGCAAGAATT
GATTGGCTCCAATTCTTGGAGTGGTGAATCCGTTAGCGAGGTGCCGCCGGCTTCCATTCAGGTCGAGGTG
GCCCGGCTCCATGCACCGCGACGCAACGCGGGGAGGCAGACAAGGTATAGGGCGGCGCCTACAATCCATG
CCAACCCGTTCCATGTGCTCGCCGAGGCGGCATAAATCGCCGTGACGATCAGCGGTCCAATGATCGAAGT
TAGGCTGGTAAGAGCCGCGAGCGATCCTTGAAGCTGTCCCTGATGGTCGTCATCTACCTGCCTGGACAGC
ATGGCCTGCAACGCGGGCATCCCGATGCCGCCGGAAGCGAGAAGAATCATAATGGGGAAGGCCATCCAGC
CTCGCGTCGCGAACGCCAGCAAGACGTAGCCCAGCGCGTCGGCCGCCATGCCGGCGATAATGGCCTGCTT
CTCGCCGAAACGTTTGGTGGCGGGACCAGTGACGAAGGCTTGAGCGAGGGCGTGCAAGATTCCGAATACC
GCAAGCGACAGGCCGATCATCGTCGCGCTCCAGCGAAAGCGGTCCTCGCCGAAAATGACCCAGAGCGCTG
CCGGCACCTGTCCTACGAGTTGCATGATAAAGAAGACAGTCATAAGTGCGGCGACGATAGTCATGCCCCG
CGCCCACCGGAAGGAGCTGACTGGGTTGAAGGCTCTCAAGGGCATCGGTCGAGATCCCGGTGCCTAATGA
GTGAGCTAACTTACATTAATTGCGTTGCGCTCACTGCCCGCTTTCCAGTCGGGAAACCTGTCGTGCCAGC
TGCATTAATGAATCGGCCAACGCGCGGGGAGAGGCGGTTTGCGTATTGGGCGCCAGGGTGGTTTTTCTTT
TCACCAGTGAGACGGGCAACAGCTGATTGCCCTTCACCGCCTGGCCCTGAGAGAGTTGCAGCAAGCGGTC
CACGCTGGTTTGCCCCAGCAGGCGAAAATCCTGTTTGATGGTGGTTAACGGCGGGATATAACATGAGCTG
TCTTCGGTATCGTCGTATCCCACTACCGAGATATCCGCACCAACGCGCAGCCCGGACTCGGTAATGGCGC
GCATTGCGCCCAGCGCCATCTGATCGTTGGCAACCAGCATCGCAGTGGGAACGATGCCCTCATTCAGCAT
TTGCATGGTTTGTTGAAAACCGGACATGGCACTCCAGTCGCCTTCCCGTTCCGCTATCGGCTGAATTTGA
TTGCGAGTGAGATATTTATGCCAGCCAGCCAGACGCAGACGCGCCGAGACAGAACTTAATGGGCCCGCTA
ACAGCGCGATTTGCTGGTGACCCAATGCGACCAGATGCTCCACGCCCAGTCGCGTACCGTCTTCATGGGA
GAAAATAATACTGTTGATGGGTGTCTGGTCAGAGACATCAAGAAATAACGCCGGAACATTAGTGCAGGCA
GCTTCCACAGCAATGGCATCCTGGTCATCCAGCGGATAGTTAATGATCAGCCCACTGACGCGTTGCGCGA
GAAGATTGTGCACCGCCGCTTTACAGGCTTCGACGCCGCTTCGTTCTACCATCGACACCACCACGCTGGC
ACCCAGTTGATCGGCGCGAGATTTAATCGCCGCGACAATTTGCGACGGCGCGTGCAGGGCCAGACTGGAG
GTGGCAACGCCAATCAGCAACGACTGTTTGCCCGCCAGTTGTTGTGCCACGCGGTTGGGAATGTAATTCA
GCTCCGCCATCGCCGCTTCCACTTTTTCCCGCGTTTTCGCAGAAACGTGGCTGGCCTGGTTCACCACGCG
GGAAACGGTCTGATAAGAGACACCGGCATACTCTGCGACATCGTATAACGTTACTGGTTTCACATTCACC
ACCCTGAATTGACTCTCTTCCGGGCGCTATCATGCCATACCGCGAAAGGTTTTGCGCCATTCGATGGTGT
CCGGGATCTCGACGCTCTCCCTTATGCGACTCCTGCATTAGGAAGCAGCCCAGTAGTAGGTTGAGGCCGT
TGAGCACCGCCGCCGCAAGGAATGGTGCATGCAAGGAGATGGCGCCCAACAGTCCCCCGGCCACGGGGCC
TGCCACCATACCCACGCCGAAACAAGCGCTCATGAGCCCGAAGTGGCGAGCCCGATCTTCCCCATCGGTG
ATGTCGGCGATATAGGCGCCAGCAACCGCACCTGTGGCGCCGGTGATGCCGGCCACGATGCGTCCGGCGT
AGAGGATCGAGATCTCG
Features (pLannotate 1.2.2; 20 found; start..end, strand, type, name):
     13..31      +  promoter       T7 promoter: promoter for bacteriophage T7 RNA polymerase
     32..56      +  protein_bind   lac operator: The lac repressor binds to the lac operator to inhibit transcription in E. coli. This inhibition can be relieved by adding lactose or isopropyl-β-D-thiogalactopyranoside (IPTG). lac repressor encoded by lacI
     71..93      +  RBS            RBS: efficient ribosome binding site from bacteriophage T7 gene 10 (Olins and Rangwala, 1989)
    107..310     +  CDS            apr (fragment): SUBT_BACAM - Experimental evidence at protein level: Swiss-Prot protein existence level 1. Subtilisin is an extracellular alkaline serine protease, it catalyzes the hydrolysis of proteins and peptide amides. Has a high substrate specificity to fibrin. From Bacillus amyloliquefaciens (Bacillus velezensis). Used as a detergent protease. Sold under the name Alcalase by Novozymes.
    329..1051    +  CDS            HROB (fragment): HROB_HUMAN - Also known as C17orf53. Experimental evidence at protein level: Swiss-Prot protein existence level 1. DNA-binding protein involved in homologous recombination that acts by recruiting the MCM8-MCM9 helicase complex to sites of DNA damage to promote DNA repair synthesis. From Homo sapiens (Human).
   1077..1116    +  CDS            SET1 (fragment): solubility-enhancement tag derived from T7 phage gene 10B
   1124..1171    +  terminator     T7 terminator: transcription terminator for bacteriophage T7 RNA polymerase
   1194..1298    -  CDS            TcR (fragment): tetracycline efflux protein; tet; confers resistance to tetracycline
   1346..1374    -  promoter       tet promoter: E. coli promoter for tetracycline efflux protein gene
   1487..1591    +  promoter       AmpR promoter: bla
   1592..2452    +  CDS            AmpR: β-lactamase; bla; confers resistance to ampicillin, carbenicillin, and related antibiotics
   2623..3211    +  rep_origin     ori: high-copy-number ColE1/pMB1/pBR322/pUC origin of replication
   3397..3536    -  misc_feature   bom: basis of mobility region from pBR322
   3638..3829    -  CDS            rop: Rop protein, which maintains plasmids at low copy number; rop
   3846..4226    +  CDS            YPB1_ECOLX: Protein predicted: Swiss-Prot protein existence level 4. From Escherichia coli.
   4468..5092    -  CDS            TcR (fragment): tetracycline efflux protein; tet; confers resistance to tetracycline
   5107..5128    -  protein_bind   CAP binding site: CAP binding activates transcription in the presence of cAMP. E. coli catabolite activator protein
   5141..6223    -  CDS            lacI: lac repressor; lacI; The lac repressor binds to the lac operator to inhibit transcription in E. coli. This inhibition can be relieved by adding lactose or isopropyl-β-D-thiogalactopyranoside (IPTG).
   6224..6301    -  promoter       lacI promoter: lacI
   6309..6588    -  CDS            TcR (fragment): tetracycline efflux protein; tet; confers resistance to tetracycline
