[The description below was written by a language model from this plasmid's Addgene catalogue record and pLannotate feature annotations shown in this document.]
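Description:
pPAL7-C17orf53_1-241 is a bacterial expression plasmid of about 6.6 kb, built on the commercial pPAL7 backbone, for producing an N-terminal fragment of the human protein C17orf53 (also called HROB or MCM8IP) in E. coli. It is propagated under ampicillin selection through a β-lactamase gene with its own promoter and replicates from a ColE1/pMB1-type origin. The catalogue lists it as high copy, although the feature table also shows pBR322-derived bom and rop elements, the latter normally associated with copy-number restraint. Several non-contiguous fragments of the tetracycline efflux gene and its promoter appear to be backbone remnants rather than a functional marker.

The expression cassette is a T7 promoter followed by a lac operator and the phage T7 gene 10 ribosome binding site, closed by a T7 terminator. A lacI gene on the plasmid supplies repressor, so transcription depends on T7 RNA polymerase in the host and is inducible with IPTG. The open reading frame begins with a fragment annotated as Bacillus amyloliquefaciens subtilisin. This corresponds to the Profinity eXact tag, a subtilisin prodomain-derived sequence that binds an immobilised engineered subtilisin and can be cleaved off during purification. It is fused N-terminally to residues 1–241 of C17orf53, cloned between retained HindIII and EcoRI sites, with residues 242–646 deleted. A short T7 gene 10B-derived match lies downstream of the insert; the record does not indicate whether it is translated. HROB is a DNA-binding homologous recombination factor that recruits the MCM8-MCM9 helicase to DNA damage sites, so the plasmid serves to produce and purify its recombinant N-terminal region.
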