Addgene plasmid #211437: pPAL7-C17orf53_1-241
Purpose: bacterial expression of the N-terminal amino acids 1-241 of human C17orf53 N-terminally fused to Profinity eXact-Tag
Depositing lab: Helmut Pospiech. Depositing organization: Leibniz Institute on Aging - Fritz Lipmann Institute (FLI).
Backbone
  Vector backbone: pPAL7
  Backbone manufacturer: Bio-Rad
  Vector type: Bacterial Expression
Growth in bacteria
  Bacterial resistance: Ampicillin, 100 μg/mL
  Growth temperature: 37°C
  Growth strain: DH5alpha
  Copy number: High Copy
Gene/Insert
  Gene/Insert name: C17orf53 (alt names: HROB; MCM8IP)
  Species: H. sapiens (human)
  Mutation: Deletion of aa 242-646
  Entrez Gene: HROB (a.k.a. C17orf53, MCM8IP)
  Tag / fusion protein: Profinity eXact-Tag (N terminal on insert)
  Cloning method: Restriction Enzyme; 5′ cloning site HindIII (not destroyed); 3′ cloning site EcoRI (not destroyed)
Terms and licenses: Academic/Nonprofit Terms; Industry Terms: Not Available to Industry
Depositor comments: generated by Julia Kutz (Leibniz Institute on Aging - Fritz Lipmann Institute, D-07745 Jena, Germany)
How to cite: pPAL7-C17orf53_1-241 was a gift from Helmut Pospiech (Addgene plasmid # 211437 ; http://n2t.net/addgene:211437 ; RRID:Addgene_211437)
